Addgene plasmid #142917: TFORF2128
Purpose: Lentiviral vector for overexpressing transcription factor ORFs with unique 24-bp barcodes. Barcodes facilitate identification of transcription factors in pooled screens.
Depositing lab: Feng Zhang. Depositing organization: Broad Institute. Publication: A transcription factor atlas of directed differentiation. Joung J, Ma S, Tay T, Geiger-Schuller KR, Kirchgatterer PC, Verdine VK, Guo B, Arias-Garcia MA, Allen WE, Singh A, Kuksenko O, Abudayyeh OO, Gootenberg JS, Fu Z, Macrae RK, Buenrostro JD, Regev A, Zhang F. Cell. 2023 Jan 5;186(1):209-229.e26. doi: 10.1016/j.cell.2022.11.026. PubMed 36608654.
Backbone
  Vector backbone: pLX_TRC317
  Backbone manufacturer: Broad Institute Genetic Perturbation Platform
  Backbone size w/o insert (bp): 8264
  Vector type: Mammalian Expression, Lentiviral
  Selectable markers: Puromycin
Growth in bacteria
  Bacterial resistance: Ampicillin, 100 μg/mL
  Growth temperature: 30°C
  Growth strain: NEB Stable
  Copy number: High Copy
Gene/Insert
  Gene/Insert name: ZNF740
  Species: H. sapiens (human)
  Insert size (bp): 683
  Entrez Gene: ZNF740 (a.k.a. Zfp740, MGC61706)
  Promoter: EF1a
  Cloning method: Unknown
  Sequencing primers: 5′ GGGTGGAGACTGAAGTTAGGCCAG; 3′ CACATAGCGTAAAAGGAGCAACATAG
Terms and licenses: Academic/Nonprofit Terms; Industry Terms: Not Available to Industry
Depositor comments: NM_001004304,ENST00000416904 . The transcription factor ORF portion of this plasmid was synthesized by Genewiz. Please test multiple small colonies in case of plasmid recombination. To make this collection available in a timely manner, a portion of this collection was not fully sequenced by Addgene. If an Addgene verified full plasmid sequence is not available, please contact us prior to placing an order to request the full sequence.
How to cite: TFORF2128 was a gift from Feng Zhang (Addgene plasmid # 142917 ; http://n2t.net/addgene:142917 ; RRID:Addgene_142917)
