[The description below was written by a language model from this plasmid's Addgene catalogue record and pLannotate feature annotations shown in this document.]
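Description:
TFORF2128 is a lentiviral mammalian expression plasmid built on the pLX_TRC317 backbone and carrying the human zinc-finger transcription factor ZNF740 as its open reading frame. It belongs to a large barcoded collection of transcription factor ORFs in which each clone carries a unique 24-bp barcode. The barcode allows the overexpressed factor to be identified by sequencing when many constructs are pooled in a screen. In bacteria the plasmid is maintained through a high-copy ColE1/pUC-type origin and selected with ampicillin via the β-lactamase gene. An f1 origin and remnants of a lacZα/lac promoter cloning region, flanked by T7 and T3 promoters, are also present in the backbone. The depositor notes that the plasmid can recombine, as is common for LTR-containing vectors.

The viral portion has a third-generation, self-inactivating layout. An RSV promoter drives a truncated HIV-1 5' LTR, followed by the Ψ packaging signal with a gag fragment, the Rev response element, a cPPT/CTS and a ΔU3 3' LTR with a downstream SV40 polyadenylation signal. Within this transfer cassette, an SV40 early promoter/origin region sits upstream of the puromycin N-acetyltransferase gene for selection of transduced cells. The strong constitutive EF-1α promoter drives the ZNF740 coding sequence, and a WPRE follows it to enhance transcript stability and expression. The barcode is not annotated in the feature table. It may lie in the short region between the ORF and the WPRE, where only a small U6 promoter-like fragment is called, though the record does not state its position. The construct is intended for packaging into lentivirus for stable ZNF740 overexpression, for example in pooled screens of directed differentiation.
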