Features (pLannotate 1.2.2; 31 found; start..end, strand, type, name):
      5..231     +  promoter       RSV promoter: Rous sarcoma virus enhancer/promoter
    232..412     +  LTR            5' LTR (truncated): truncated 5' long terminal repeat (LTR) from HIV-1
    459..584     +  misc_feature   HIV-1 Ψ: packaging signal of human immunodeficiency virus type 1
    568..931     +  CDS            HIV-1 gag (fragment): gag protein from human immunodeficiency virus 1; gag
   1077..1310    +  misc_feature   RRE: The Rev response element (RRE) of HIV-1 allows for Rev-dependent mRNA export from the nucleus to the cytoplasm.
   1687..1713    +  CDS            Rev (fragment): human immunodeficiency virus 1 (HIV-1) Rev protein; rev; enhances nuclear export of unspliced and incompletely spliced viral mRNAs
   1720..1743    +  promoter       SV40 promoter (fragment): SV40 early promoter
   1744..1815    +  promoter       SV40 promoter (fragment): SV40 enhancer and early promoter
   1839..1974    +  rep_origin     SV40 ori: SV40 origin of replication
   2020..2616    +  CDS            PuroR (fragment): puromycin N-acetyltransferase; pac from Streptomyces; confers resistance to puromycin
   2665..2782    +  misc_feature   cPPT/CTS: central polypurine tract and central termination sequence of HIV-1
   2847..2913    +  CDS            small t antigen (fragment): SV40 (simian virus 40) small t antigen
   2920..4098    +  promoter       EF-1α promoter: strong constitutive promoter for human elongation factor EF-1α
   4115..4693    +  CDS            ZNF740: ZN740_HUMAN - Also known as TB7. Experimental evidence at protein level: Swiss-Prot protein existence level 1. May be involved in transcriptional regulation. From Homo sapiens (Human).
   4709..4762    +  promoter       U6 promoter (fragment): RNA polymerase III promoter for human U6 snRNA
   4804..5392    +  misc_feature   WPRE: woodchuck hepatitis virus posttranscriptional regulatory element
   5443..5462    +  misc_feature   cPPT/CTS (fragment): central polypurine tract and central termination sequence of HIV-1
   5464..5697    +  LTR            3' LTR (ΔU3): self-inactivating 3' long terminal repeat (LTR) from HIV-1
   5775..5896    +  polyA_signal   SV40 poly(A) signal: SV40 polyadenylation signal
   5936..6071    +  rep_origin     SV40 ori: SV40 origin of replication
   6092..6110    -  promoter       T7 promoter: promoter for bacteriophage T7 RNA polymerase
   6118..6273    +  CDS            lacZα (fragment): LacZα fragment of β-galactosidase; lacZ fragment
   6278..6706    +  rep_origin     f1 ori (sequence partly withheld): f1 bacteriophage origin of replication; arrow indicates direction of (+) strand synthesis
   6759..6863    +  promoter       AmpR promoter: bla
   6864..7724    +  CDS            AmpR: β-lactamase; bla; confers resistance to ampicillin, carbenicillin, and related antibiotics
   7895..8483    +  rep_origin     ori: high-copy-number ColE1/pMB1/pBR322/pUC origin of replication
   8666..8758    +  CDS            lacI (fragment): lac repressor; lacI; The lac repressor binds to the lac operator to inhibit transcription in E. coli. This inhibition can be relieved by adding lactose or isopropyl-β-D-thiogalactopyranoside (IPTG).
   8771..8792    +  protein_bind   CAP binding site: CAP binding activates transcription in the presence of cAMP. E. coli catabolite activator protein
   8807..8837    +  promoter       lac promoter: promoter for the E. coli lac operon
   8845..8861    +  protein_bind   lac operator: The lac repressor binds to the lac operator to inhibit transcription in E. coli. This inhibition can be relieved by adding lactose or isopropyl-β-D-thiogalactopyranoside (IPTG). lac repressor encoded by lacI
   8906..8924    +  promoter       T3 promoter: promoter for bacteriophage T3 RNA polymerase
>Addgene plasmid #142917 | TFORF2128 | addgene full sequence | sequence record 462911 | Addgene NGS Result
TTAATGTAGTCTTATGCAATACTCTTGTAGTCTTGCAACATGGTAACGATGAGTTAGCAACATGCCTTAC
AAGGAGAGAAAAAGCACCGTGCATGCCGATTGGTGGAAGTAAGGTGGTACGATCGTGCCTTATTAGGAAG
GCAACAGACGGGTCTGACATGGATTGGACGAACCACTGAATTGCCGCATTGCAGAGATATTGTATTTAAG
TGCCTAGCTCGATACATAAACGGGTCTCTCTGGTTAGACCAGATCTGAGCCTGGGAGCTCTCTGGCTAAC
TAGGGAACCCACTGCTTAAGCCTCAATAAAGCTTGCCTTGAGTGCTTCAAGTAGTGTGTGCCCGTCTGTT
GTGTGACTCTGGTAACTAGAGATCCCTCAGACCCTTTTAGTCAGTGTGGAAAATCTCTAGCAGTGGCGCC
CGAACAGGGACTTGAAAGCGAAAGGGAAACCAGAGGAGCTCTCTCGACGCAGGACTCGGCTTGCTGAAGC
GCGCACGGCAAGAGGCGAGGGGCGGCGACTGGTGAGTACGCCAAAAATTTTGACTAGCGGAGGCTAGAAG
GAGAGAGATGGGTGCGAGAGCGTCAGTATTAAGCGGGGGAGAATTAGATCGCGATGGGAAAAAATTCGGT
TAAGGCCAGGGGGAAAGAAAAAATATAAATTAAAACATATAGTATGGGCAAGCAGGGAGCTAGAACGATT
CGCAGTTAATCCTGGCCTGTTAGAAACATCAGAAGGCTGTAGACAAATACTGGGACAGCTACAACCATCC
CTTCAGACAGGATCAGAAGAACTTAGATCATTATATAATACAGTAGCAACCCTCTATTGTGTGCATCAAA
GGATAGAGATAAAAGACACCAAGGAAGCTTTAGACAAGATAGAGGAAGAGCAAAACAAAAGTAAGACCAC
CGCACAGCAAGCGGCCGCTGATCTTCAGACCTGGAGGAGGAGATATGAGGGACAATTGGAGAAGTGAATT
ATATAAATATAAAGTAGTAAAAATTGAACCATTAGGAGTAGCACCCACCAAGGCAAAGAGAAGAGTGGTG
CAGAGAGAAAAAAGAGCAGTGGGAATAGGAGCTTTGTTCCTTGGGTTCTTGGGAGCAGCAGGAAGCACTA
TGGGCGCAGCGTCAATGACGCTGACGGTACAGGCCAGACAATTATTGTCTGGTATAGTGCAGCAGCAGAA
CAATTTGCTGAGGGCTATTGAGGCGCAACAGCATCTGTTGCAACTCACAGTCTGGGGCATCAAGCAGCTC
CAGGCAAGAATCCTGGCTGTGGAAAGATACCTAAAGGATCAACAGCTCCTGGGGATTTGGGGTTGCTCTG
GAAAACTCATTTGCACCACTGCTGTGCCTTGGAATGCTAGTTGGAGTAATAAATCTCTGGAACAGATTTG
GAATCACACGACCTGGATGGAGTGGGACAGAGAAATTAACAATTACACAAGCTTAATACACTCCTTAATT
GAAGAATCGCAAAACCAGCAAGAAAAGAATGAACAAGAATTATTGGAATTAGATAAATGGGCAAGTTTGT
GGAATTGGTTTAACATAACAAATTGGCTGTGGTATATAAAATTATTCATAATGATAGTAGGAGGCTTGGT
AGGTTTAAGAATAGTTTTTGCTGTACTTTCTATAGTGAATAGAGTTAGGCAGGGATATTCACCATTATCG
TTTCAGACCCACCTCCCAACCCCGAGGGGACCCATGCATTGCATCTCAATTAGTCAGCAACCAGGTGTGG
AAAGTCCCCAGGCTCCCCAGCAGGCAGAAGTATGCAAAGCATGCGTCTCAATTAGTCAGCAACCATAGTC
CCGCCCCTAACTCCGCCCATCCCGCCCCTAACTCCGCCCAGTTCCGCCCATTCTCCGCCCCATGGCTGAC
TAATTTTTTTTATTTATGCAGAGGCCGAGGCCGCCTCGGCCTCTGAGCTATTCCAGAAGTAGTGAGGAGG
CTTTTTTGGAGGCCTAGGCTTTTGCAAAAAGCTTTCTAGAGGTACCACCGGAGCTTACCATGACCGAGTA
CAAGCCCACGGTGCGCCTCGCCACCCGCGACGACGTCCCCAGGGCCGTACGCACCCTCGCCGCCGCGTTC
GCCGACTACCCCGCCACGCGCCACACCGTCGATCCGGACCGCCACATCGAGCGGGTCACCGAGCTGCAAG
AACTCTTCCTCACGCGCGTCGGGCTCGACATCGGCAAGGTGTGGGTCGCGGACGACGGCGCCGCCGTGGC
GGTCTGGACCACGCCGGAGAGCGTCGAAGCGGGGGCGGTGTTCGCCGAGATCGGCCCGCGCATGGCCGAG
TTGAGCGGTTCCCGGCTGGCCGCGCAGCAACAGATGGAAGGCCTCCTGGCGCCGCACCGGCCCAAGGAGC
CCGCGTGGTTCCTGGCCACCGTCGGCGTCTCGCCCGACCACCAGGGCAAGGGTCTGGGCAGCGCCGTCGT
GCTCCCCGGAGTGGAGGCGGCCGAGCGCGCCGGGGTGCCCGCCTTCCTGGAGACCTCCGCGCCCCGCAAC
CTCCCCTTCTACGAGCGGCTCGGCTTCACCGTCACCGCCGACGTCGAGGTGCCCGAAGGACCGCGCACCT
GGTGCATGACCCGCAAGCCCGGTGCCAGTTAACGAATTCTAGATCTTGAGACAAATGGCAGTATTCATCC
ACAATTTTAAAAGAAAAGGGGGGATTGGGGGGTACAGTGCAGGGGAAAGAATAGTAGACATAATAGCAAC
AGACATACAAACTAAAGAATTACAAAAACAAATTACAAAAATTCAAAATTTTCGGGTTTATTACAGGGAC
AGCAGAGATCCACTTTGGCGCCGGCTCGAGGCCTGCAGGTGCAAAGATGGATAAAGTTTTAAACAGAGAG
GAATCTTTGCAGCTAATGGACCTTCTAGGTCTTGAAAGGAGTGGGAATTGGCTCCGGTGCCCGTCAGTGG
GCAGAGCGCACATCGCCCACAGTCCCCGAGAAGTTGGGGGGAGGGGTCGGCAATTGAACCGGTGCCTAGA
GAAGGTGGCGCGGGGTAAACTGGGAAAGTGATGTCGTGTACTGGCTCCGCCTTTTTCCCGAGGGTGGGGG
AGAACCGTATATAAGTGCAGTAGTCGCCGTGAACGTTCTTTTTCGCAACGGGTTTGCCGCCAGAACACAG
GTAAGTGCCGTGTGTGGTTCCCGCGGGCCTGGCCTCTTTACGGGTTATGGCCCTTGCGTGCCTTGAATTA
CTTCCACCTGGCTGCAGTACGTGATTCTTGATCCCGAGCTTCGGGTTGGAAGTGGGTGGGAGAGTTCGAG
GCCTTGCGCTTAAGGAGCCCCTTCGCCTCGTGCTTGAGTTGAGGCCTGGCCTGGGCGCTGGGGCCGCCGC
GTGCGAATCTGGTGGCACCTTCGCGCCTGTCTCGCTGCTTTCGATAAGTCTCTAGCCATTTAAAATTTTT
GATGACCTGCTGCGACGCTTTTTTTCTGGCAAGATAGTCTTGTAAATGCGGGCCAAGATCTGCACACTGG
TATTTCGGTTTTTGGGGCCGCGGGCGGCGACGGGGCCCGTGCGTCCCAGCGCACATGTTCGGCGAGGCGG
GGCCTGCGAGCGCGGCCACCGAGAATCGGACGGGGGTAGTCTCAAGCTGGCCGGCCTGCTCTGGTGCCTG
GCCTCGCGCCGCCGTGTATCGCCCCGCCCTGGGCGGCAAGGCTGGCCCGGTCGGCACCAGTTGCGTGAGC
GGAAAGATGGCCGCTTCCCGGCCCTGCTGCAGGGAGCTCAAAATGGAGGACGCGGCGCTCGGGAGAGCGG
GCGGGTGAGTCACCCACACAAAGGAAAAGGGCCTTTCCGTCCTCAGCCGTCGCTTCATGTGACTCCACGG
AGTACCGGGCGCCGTCCAGGCACCTCGATTAGTTCTCGAGCTTTTGGAGTACGTCGTCTTTAGGTTGGGG
GGAGGGGTTTTATGCGATGGAGTTTCCCCACACTGAGTGGGTGGAGACTGAAGTTAGGCCAGCTTGGCAC
TTGATGTAATTCTCCTTGGAATTTGCCCTTTTTGAGTTTGGATCTTGGTTCATTCTCAAGCCTCAGACAG
TGGTTCAAAGTTTTTTTCTTCCATTTCAGGTGTCGTGAGGCTAGCACCGCCACCATGGCTCAGGCAAGTC
TCCTGGCTTGTGAAGGCCTAGCAGGTGTGAGTTTGGTTCCCACTGCAGCCAGCAAGAAGATGATGCTGAG
CCAGATTGCCAGCAAGCAGGCCGAGAATGGCGAGCGGGCAGGTAGCCCTGATGTGCTGAGGTGCTCGAGT
CAGGGTCACCGAAAAGACAGTGATAAGTCCCGGAGCCGCAAAGATGATGACAGCTTGTCTGAGGCCTCTC
ATTCAAAAAAGACTGTTAAAAAGGTGGTGGTAGTGGAACAAAATGGTTCTTTTCAAGTAAAGATTCCCAA
AAATTTTGTTTGTGAACACTGCTTTGGAGCCTTTCGGAGCAGTTACCACCTAAAGAGGCACATCCTTATT
CACACTGGTGAGAAGCCATTTGAATGCGATATATGTGATATGCGTTTCATCCAGAAGTACCACCTGGAAC
GCCACAAGCGTGTGCACAGTGGTGAAAAGCCTTACCAGTGTGAACGGTGTCATCAGTGTTTTTCTCGGAC
AGATCGATTACTCAGACACAAACGGATGTGCCAAGGGTGCCAGTCCAAGACTTCCGACGGGCAGTTTTCT
CTATAGTAATGAACTAGTCCGTAACTTGAAAGTATTTCGATTTCTTGGCTTTATATATCTTGTGGAAAGG
ACGACTGACCATTTGGTTCTCTCACGCCACGCGTTAAGTCGACAATCAACCTCTGGATTACAAAATTTGT
GAAAGATTGACTGGTATTCTTAACTATGTTGCTCCTTTTACGCTATGTGGATACGCTGCTTTAATGCCTT
TGTATCATGCTATTGCTTCCCGTATGGCTTTCATTTTCTCCTCCTTGTATAAATCCTGGTTGCTGTCTCT
TTATGAGGAGTTGTGGCCCGTTGTCAGGCAACGTGGCGTGGTGTGCACTGTGTTTGCTGACGCAACCCCC
ACTGGTTGGGGCATTGCCACCACCTGTCAGCTCCTTTCCGGGACTTTCGCTTTCCCCCTCCCTATTGCCA
CGGCGGAACTCATCGCCGCCTGCCTTGCCCGCTGCTGGACAGGGGCTCGGCTGTTGGGCACTGACAATTC
CGTGGTGTTGTCGGGGAAATCATCGTCCTTTCCTTGGCTGCTCGCCTGTGTTGCCACCTGGATTCTGCGC
GGGACGTCCTTCTGCTACGTCCCTTCGGCCCTCAATCCAGCGGACCTTCCTTCCCGCGGCCTGCTGCCGG
CTCTGCGGCCTCTTCCGCGTCTTCGCCTTCGCCCTCAGACGAGTCGGATCTCCCTTTGGGCCGCCTCCCC
GCGTCGACTTTAAGACCAATGACTTACAAGGCAGCTGTAGATCTTAGCCACTTTTTAAAAGAAAAGGGGG
GACTGGAAGGGCTAATTCACTCCCAACGAAGACAAGATCTGCTTTTTGCTTGTACTGGGTCTCTCTGGTT
AGACCAGATCTGAGCCTGGGAGCTCTCTGGCTAACTAGGGAACCCACTGCTTAAGCCTCAATAAAGCTTG
CCTTGAGTGCTTCAAGTAGTGTGTGCCCGTCTGTTGTGTGACTCTGGTAACTAGAGATCCCTCAGACCCT
TTTAGTCAGTGTGGAAAATCTCTAGCAGTACGTATAGTAGTTCATGTCATCTTATTATTCAGTATTTATA
ACTTGCAAAGAAATGAATATCAGAGAGTGAGAGGAACTTGTTTATTGCAGCTTATAATGGTTACAAATAA
AGCAATAGCATCACAAATTTCACAAATAAAGCATTTTTTTCACTGCATTCTAGTTGTGGTTTGTCCAAAC
TCATCAATGTATCTTATCATGTCTGGCTCTAGCTATCCCGCCCCTAACTCCGCCCATCCCGCCCCTAACT
CCGCCCAGTTCCGCCCATTCTCCGCCCCATGGCTGACTAATTTTTTTTATTTATGCAGAGGCCGAGGCCG
CCTCGGCCTCTGAGCTATTCCAGAAGTAGTGAGGAGGCTTTTTTGGAGGCCTAGGGACGTACCCAATTCG
CCCTATAGTGAGTCGTATTACGCGCGCTCACTGGCCGTCGTTTTACAACGTCGTGACTGGGAAAACCCTG
GCGTTACCCAACTTAATCGCCTTGCAGCACATCCCCCTTTCGCCAGCTGGCGTAATAGCGAAGAGGCCCG
CACCGATCGCCCTTCCCAACAGTTGCGCAGCCTGAATGGCGAATGGG
[124 nt withheld, positions 6278-6401]
C
[91 nt withheld, positions 6403-6493]
A
[49 nt withheld, positions 6495-6543]
CCTTTGACGTTGGAGTCCACGTTCTTT
[37 nt withheld, positions 6571-6607]
ACCCTATCTCGGTCTATTCTTTTGATTTATAAGGGATTTTGCCGATTTCGGCCTATTGGTTAAAAAATGA
GCTGATTTAACAAAAATTTAACGCGAATTTTAACAAAATATTAACGCTTACAATTTAGGTGGCACTTTTC
GGGGAAATGTGCGCGGAACCCCTATTTGTTTATTTTTCTAAATACATTCAAATATGTATCCGCTCATGAG
ACAATAACCCTGATAAATGCTTCAATAATATTGAAAAAGGAAGAGTATGAGTATTCAACATTTCCGTGTC
GCCCTTATTCCCTTTTTTGCGGCATTTTGCCTTCCTGTTTTTGCTCACCCAGAAACGCTGGTGAAAGTAA
AAGATGCTGAAGATCAGTTGGGTGCACGAGTGGGTTACATCGAACTGGATCTCAACAGCGGTAAGATCCT
TGAGAGTTTTCGCCCCGAAGAACGTTTTCCAATGATGAGCACTTTTAAAGTTCTGCTATGTGGCGCGGTA
TTATCCCGTATTGACGCCGGGCAAGAGCAACTCGGTCGCCGCATACACTATTCTCAGAATGACTTGGTTG
AGTACTCACCAGTCACAGAAAAGCATCTTACGGATGGCATGACAGTAAGAGAATTATGCAGTGCTGCCAT
AACCATGAGTGATAACACTGCGGCCAACTTACTTCTGACAACGATCGGAGGACCGAAGGAGCTAACCGCT
TTTTTGCACAACATGGGGGATCATGTAACTCGCCTTGATCGTTGGGAACCGGAGCTGAATGAAGCCATAC
CAAACGACGAGCGTGACACCACGATGCCTGTAGCAATGGCAACAACGTTGCGCAAACTATTAACTGGCGA
ACTACTTACTCTAGCTTCCCGGCAACAATTAATAGACTGGATGGAGGCGGATAAAGTTGCAGGACCACTT
CTGCGCTCGGCCCTTCCGGCTGGCTGGTTTATTGCTGATAAATCTGGAGCCGGTGAGCGTGGGTCTCGCG
GTATCATTGCAGCACTGGGGCCAGATGGTAAGCCCTCCCGTATCGTAGTTATCTACACGACGGGGAGTCA
GGCAACTATGGATGAACGAAATAGACAGATCGCTGAGATAGGTGCCTCACTGATTAAGCATTGGTAACTG
TCAGACCAAGTTTACTCATATATACTTTAGATTGATTTAAAACTTCATTTTTAATTTAAAAGGATCTAGG
TGAAGATCCTTTTTGATAATCTCATGACCAAAATCCCTTAACGTGAGTTTTCGTTCCACTGAGCGTCAGA
CCCCGTAGAAAAGATCAAAGGATCTTCTTGAGATCCTTTTTTTCTGCGCGTAATCTGCTGCTTGCAAACA
AAAAAACCACCGCTACCAGCGGTGGTTTGTTTGCCGGATCAAGAGCTACCAACTCTTTTTCCGAAGGTAA
CTGGCTTCAGCAGAGCGCAGATACCAAATACTGTTCTTCTAGTGTAGCCGTAGTTAGGCCACCACTTCAA
GAACTCTGTAGCACCGCCTACATACCTCGCTCTGCTAATCCTGTTACCAGTGGCTGCTGCCAGTGGCGAT
AAGTCGTGTCTTACCGGGTTGGACTCAAGACGATAGTTACCGGATAAGGCGCAGCGGTCGGGCTGAACGG
GGGGTTCGTGCACACAGCCCAGCTTGGAGCGAACGACCTACACCGAACTGAGATACCTACAGCGTGAGCT
ATGAGAAAGCGCCACGCTTCCCGAAGGGAGAAAGGCGGACAGGTATCCGGTAAGCGGCAGGGTCGGAACA
GGAGAGCGCACGAGGGAGCTTCCAGGGGGAAACGCCTGGTATCTTTATAGTCCTGTCGGGTTTCGCCACC
TCTGACTTGAGCGTCGATTTTTGTGATGCTCGTCAGGGGGGCGGAGCCTATGGAAAAACGCCAGCAACGC
GGCCTTTTTACGGTTCCTGGCCTTTTGCTGGCCTTTTGCTCACATGTTCTTTCCTGCGTTATCCCCTGAT
TCTGTGGATAACCGTATTACCGCCTTTGAGTGAGCTGATACCGCTCGCCGCAGCCGAACGACCGAGCGCA
GCGAGTCAGTGAGCGAGGAAGCGGAAGAGCGCCCAATACGCAAACCGCCTCTCCCCGCGCGTTGGCCGAT
TCATTAATGCAGCTGGCACGACAGGTTTCCCGACTGGAAAGCGGGCAGTGAGCGCAACGCAATTAATGTG
AGTTAGCTCACTCATTAGGCACCCCAGGCTTTACACTTTATGCTTCCGGCTCGTATGTTGTGTGGAATTG
TGAGCGGATAACAATTTCACACAGGAAACAGCTATGACCATGATTACGCCAAGCGCGCAATTAACCCTCA
CTAAAGGGAACAAAAGCTGGAGCTGCAAGC
