>Addgene plasmid #142917 | TFORF2128 | depositor partial sequence | sequence record 280889 | Insert
ACCGCCACCATGGCTCAGGCAAGTCTCCTGGCTTGTGAAGGCCTAGCAGGTGTGAGTTTGGTTCCCACTG
CAGCCAGCAAGAAGATGATGCTGAGCCAGATTGCCAGCAAGCAGGCCGAGAATGGCGAGCGGGCAGGTAG
CCCTGATGTGCTGAGGTGCTCGAGTCAGGGTCACCGAAAAGACAGTGATAAGTCCCGGAGCCGCAAAGAT
GATGACAGCTTGTCTGAGGCCTCTCATTCAAAAAAGACTGTTAAAAAGGTGGTGGTAGTGGAACAAAATG
GTTCTTTTCAAGTAAAGATTCCCAAAAATTTTGTTTGTGAACACTGCTTTGGAGCCTTTCGGAGCAGTTA
CCACCTAAAGAGGCACATCCTTATTCACACTGGTGAGAAGCCATTTGAATGCGATATATGTGATATGCGT
TTCATCCAGAAGTACCACCTGGAACGCCACAAGCGTGTGCACAGTGGTGAAAAGCCTTACCAGTGTGAAC
GGTGTCATCAGTGTTTTTCTCGGACAGATCGATTACTCAGACACAAACGGATGTGCCAAGGGTGCCAGTC
CAAGACTTCCGACGGGCAGTTTTCTCTATAGTAATGAACTAGTCCGTAACTTGAAAGTATTTCGATTTCT
TGGCTTTATATATCTTGTGGAAAGGACGACTGACCATTTGGTTCTCTCACGCC
