>Addgene plasmid #142917 | TFORF2128 | depositor partial sequence | sequence record 280890 | Barcode
CTGACCATTTGGTTCTCTCACGCC
